>Addgene plasmid #149189 | pGBW-m4046668 | addgene full sequence | sequence record 297814 | Ginkgo NGS Result
GCGGCCGCTTGCTATATTGAAGTACGGATTAGAAGCCGCCGAGCGGGCGACAGCCCTCCGACGGAAGACT
CTCCTCCGTGCGTCCTCGTCTTCACCGGTCGCGTTCCTGAAACGCAGATGTGCCTCGCGCCGCACTGCTC
CGAACAATAAAGATTCTACAATACTAGCTTTTATGGTTATGAAGAGGAAAAATTGGCAGTAACCTGGCCC
CACAAACCTTCAAATTAACGAATCAAATTAACAACCATAGGATGATAATGCGATTAGTTTTTTAGCCTTA
TTTCTGGGGTAATTAATCAGCGAAGCGATGATTTTTGATCTATTAACAGATATATAAATGGAAAAGCTGC
ATAACCACTTTAACTAATACTTTCAACATTTTCAGTTTGTATTACTTCTTATTCAAATGTCATAAAAGTA
TCAACAAAAAATTGTTAATATACCTCTATACTTTAACGTCAAGGAGAAAAAACTATAATGAACAATGAGC
TTTCTCCTGTTGCTTTACGGCAGATGTCCTGCGCAGCTGGAACAACGCAAACTGCCTGTACTGACGATAA
CGCTCTAGCTTACTATAACACCACTAAAGGTGGTAGATTCGTCTTGGCCTTGTTGTCAGACCTGCAAGAT
TTGAAGTGGGCGAGATTTCCAAAGAGCGATGGCACTGGTACCATATACACCGAATTAGAACCACCCTGTC
GTTTCGTGACCGACACTCCAAAAGGTCCGAAGGTTAAGTATTTGTACTTTATTAAGGGTTTAAATAACTT
GAATCGAGGTATGGTTCTGGGGTCTTTGGCTGCTACAGTCAGACTCCAATAAACAGGCCCCTTTTCCTTT
GTCGATATCATGTAATTAGTTATGTCACGCTTACATTCACGCCCTCCTCCCACATCCGCTCTAACCGAAA
AGGAAGGAGTTAGACAACCTGAAGTCTAGGTCCCTATTTATTTTTTTTAATAGTTATGTTAGTATTAAGA
ACGTTATTTATATTTCAAATTTTTCTTTTTTTTCTGTACAAAGCGGCCGCCGAACCACTAGTGCACTGCA
GTACACGGTTTCCTTGAAATTTTTTTGATTCGGTAATCTCCGAACAGAAGGAAGAACGAAGGAAGGAGCA
CAGACTTAGATTGGTATATATACGCATATGTAGTGTTGAAGAAACATGAAATTGCCCAGTATTCTTAACC
CAACTGCACAGAACAAAAACGTGCAGGAAACGAAGATAAATCATGTCGAAAGCTACATATAAGGAACGTG
CTGCTACTCATCCTAGTCCTGTTGCTGCCAAGCTATTTAATATCATGCACGAAAAGCAAACAAACTTGTG
TGCTTCATTGGATGTTCGTACCACCAAGGAATTACTGGAGTTAGTTGAAGCATTAGGTCCCAAAATTTGT
TTACTAAAAACACATGTGGATATCTTGACTGATTTTTCCATGGAGGGCACAGTTAAGCCGCTAAAGGCAT
TATCCGCCAAGTACAATTTTTTACTCTTCGAGGACAGAAAATTTGCTGACATTGGTAATACAGTCAAATT
GCAGTACTCTGCGGGTGTATACAGAATAGCAGAATGGGCAGACATTACGAATGCACACGGTGTGGTGGGC
CCAGGTATTGTTAGCGGTTTGAAGCAGGCGGCAGAAGAAGTAACAAAGGAACCTAGAGGCCTTTTGATGT
TAGCAGAATTGTCATGCAAGGGCTCCCTATCTACTGGAGAATATACTAAGGGTACTGTTGACATTGCGAA
GAGCGACAAAGATTTTGTTATCGGCTTTATTGCTCAAAGAGACATGGGTGGAAGAGATGAAGGTTACGAT
TGGTTGATTATGACACCCGGTGTGGGTTTAGATGACAAGGGAGATGCATTGGGTCAACAGTATAGAACCG
TGGATGATGTGGTTTCTACAGGATCTGACATTATTATTGTTGGAAGAGGACTATTTGCAAAGGGAAGGGA
TGCTAAGGTAGAGGGTGAACGTTACAGAAAAGCAGGCTGGGAAGCATATTTGAGAAGATGCGGCCAGCAA
AACTAAAAAACTGTATTATAAGTAAATGCATGTATACTAAACTCACAAATTAGAGCTTCAATTTAATTAT
ATCAGTTATTACCCGAGTAACGAAGCATCTGTGCTTCATTTTGTAGAACAAAAATGCAACGCGAGAGCGC
TAATTTTTCAAACAAAGAATCTGAGCTGCATTTTTACAGAACAGAAATGCAACGCGAAAGCGCTATTTTA
CCAACGAAGAATCTGTGCTTCATTTTTGTAAAACAAAAATGCAACGCGAGAGCGCTAATTTTTCAAACAA
AGAATCTGAGCTGCATTTTTACAGAACAGAAATGCAACGCGAGAGCGCTATTTTACCAACAAAGAATCTA
TACTTCTTTTTTGTTCTACAAAAATGCATCCCGAGAGCGCTATTTTTCTAACAAAGCATCTTAGATTACT
TTTTTTCTCCTTTGTGCGCTCTATAATGCAGTCTCTTGATAACTTTTTGCACTGTAGGTCCGTTAAGGTT
AGAAGAAGGCTACTTTGGTGTCTATTTTCTCTTCCATAAAAAAAGCCTGACTCCACTTCCCGCGTTTACT
GATTACTAGCGAAGCTGCGGGTGCATTTTTTCAAGATAAAGGCATCCCCGATTATATTCTATACCGATGT
GGATTGCGCATACTTTGTGAACAGAAAGTGATAGCGTTGATGATTCTTCATTGGTCAGAAAATTATGAAC
GGTTTCTTCTATTTTGTCTCTATATACTACGTATAGGAAATGTTTACATTTTCGTATTGTTTTCGATTCA
CTCTATGAATAGTTCTTACTACAATTTTTTTGTCTAAAGAGTAATACTAGAGATAAACATAAAAAATGTA
GAGGTCGAGTTTAGATGCAAGTTCAAGGAGCGAAAGGTGGATGGGTAGGTTATATAGGGATATAGCACAG
AGATATATAGCAAAGAGATACTTTTGAGCAATGTTTGTGGAAGCGGTATTCGCAATATTTTAGTAGCTCG
TTACAGTCCGGTGCGTTTTTGGTTTTTTGAAAGTGCGTCATCAGAGCGCTTTTGGTTTTCAAAAGCGCTC
TGAAGTTCCTATACTTTCTAGCTAGAGAATAGGAACTTCCCGAGCGGCCGCGTGTTACAAGCTTGACTCC
AGCGTAACTGGACTGCAATCAACTCACTGGCTCACCTTCACGGGTGGGCCTTTCTTCGGTAGAAAATCAA
AGGATCTTCTTGAGATCCTTTTTTTCTGCGCGTAATCTGCTGCTTGCAAACAAAAAAACCACCGCTACCA
GCGGTGGTTTGTTTGCCGGATCAAGAGCTACCAACTCTTTTTCCGAGGTAACTGGCTTCAGCAGAGCGCA
GATACCAAATACTGTTCTTCTAGTGTAGCCGTAGTTAGGCCACCACTTCAAGAACTCTGTAGCACCGCCT
ACATACCTCGCTCTGCTAATCCTGTTACCAGTGGCTGCTGCCAGTGGCGATAAGTCGTGTCTTACCGGGT
TGGACTCAAGACGATAGTTACCGGATAAGGCGCAGCGGTCGGGCTGAACGGGGGGTTCGTGCACACAGCC
CAGCTTGGAGCGAACGACCTACACCGAACTGAGATACCTACAGCGTGAGCTATGAGAAAGCGCCACGCTT
CCCGAAGGGAGAAAGGCGGACAGGTATCCGGTAAGCGGCAGGGTCGGAACAGGAGAGCGCACGAGGGAGC
TTCCAGGGGTAAACGCCTGGTATCTTTATAGTCCTGTCGGGTTTCGCCACCTCTGACTTGAGCATCGATT
TTTGTGATGCTCGTCAGGGGGGCGGAGCCTATGGAAAAACGCCAGCAACGCAGAAAGGCCCACCCGAAGG
TGAGCCAGGTGATTACATTTGGGCCCTCATCAGAGGTTTTCACCGTCATCACCGAAACGCGCGAGGCAGC
TGCGGTAAAGCTCATCAGCGTGGTCGTGAAGCGATTCACAGATGTCTGCCTGTTCATCCGCGTCCAGCTC
GTTGAGTTTCTCCAGAAGCGTTAATGTCTGGCTTCTGATAAAGCGGGCCATGTTAAGGGCGGTTTTTTCC
TGTTTGGTCACTTACCAATGCTTAATCAGTGAGGCACCTATCTCAGCGATCTGTCTATTTCGTTCATCCA
TAGTTGCCTGACTCCCCGTCGTGTAGATAACTACGATGCGGGAGGGCTTACCATCTGGCCCCAGTGCTGC
AATGATACCGCGAGACCCACGCTCACCGGCTCCAGATTTATCAGCAATAAACCAGCCAGCCGGGAGGGCC
GAGCGCAGAAGTGATCCTGCAACTTTATCCGCCTCCATCCAGTCTATTAATTGTTGCCGGGAAGCTAGAG
TAAGTAGTTCGCCAGTTAATAGTTTGCGCAACGTTGTTGCCATTGCTACAGGCATCGTGGTGTCACGCTC
GTCGTTTGGTATGGCTTCATTCAGCTCCGGTTCCCAACGATCAAGGCGAGTTACATGATCCCCCATGTTG
TGCAAAAAAGCGGTTAGCTCCTTCGGTCCTCCGATCGTTGCCAGAAGTAAGTTGGCCGCAGTGTTATCAC
TCATGGTTATGGCAGCACTGCATAATTCTCTTACTGTCATGCCATCCGTGAGATGCTTTTCTGTGACTGG
TGAGTACTCAACCAAGTCATTCTGAGAATAGTGTATGCGGCGACCGAGTTGCTCTTGCCCGGCGTCAATA
CGGGATAATACCGCGCCACATAGCAGAACTTTAAAAGTGCTCATCATTGGAAAACGTTCTTCGGGGCGTA
AACTCTCAAGGATCTTACCGCTGTTGAGATCCAGTTCGATGTAACCCACTCGTGCACCCAACTGATCTTC
AGCATCTTTTACTTTCACCAGCGTTTCTGGGTGAGCAAAAACAGGAAGGCAAAATGCCGCAAAAAAGGGA
ATAAGGGCGACACGGAAATGTTGAATACTCATTTTAGCTTCCTTAGCTCCTGAAAATCTCGATAACTCAA
AAAATACGCCCGGTAGTGATCTTATTTCATTATGGTGAAAGTTGGAACCTCTTACGTGCCGATCAAGTCA
AAAGCCTCCGGTCGGAGGCTTTTGACTTTCTGCTATGGAGGTCAGGTATGATTTAAATGGTCAGTTAGA
Features (pLannotate 1.2.2; 12 found; start..end, strand, type, name):
     25..466     +  promoter       GAL1 promoter: S. cerevisiae GAL1; inducible promoter, regulated by Gal4
    848..1020    +  terminator     CYC1 terminator (fragment): S. cerevisiae CYC1; transcription terminator for CYC1
   1056..1232    +  promoter       URA3 promoter (fragment): S. cerevisiae URA3
   1233..2036    +  CDS            URA3: orotidine-5'-phosphate decarboxylase, required for uracil biosynthesis; S. cerevisiae URA3; yeast auxotrophic marker, counterselectable with 5-fluoroorotic acid (5-FOA)
   2119..3101    -  rep_origin     2μ ori: yeast 2μ plasmid origin of replication
   3179..3208    +  terminator     T3Te terminator: phage T3 early transcription terminator
   3230..3817    +  rep_origin     ori: high-copy-number ColE1/pMB1/pBR322/pUC origin of replication
   3829..3856    -  terminator     T7Te terminator: phage T7 early transcription terminator
   3880..4071    -  CDS            rop: Rop protein, which maintains plasmids at low copy number; rop
   4072..4932    -  CDS            AmpR: β-lactamase; bla; confers resistance to ampicillin, carbenicillin, and related antibiotics
   4933..5035    -  promoter       cat promoter: promoter of the E. coli cat gene encoding chloramphenicol acetyltransferase
   5036..5067    -  terminator     tonB terminator: bidirectional E. coli tonB-P14 transcription terminator
