[The description below was written by a language model from this plasmid's Addgene catalogue record and pLannotate feature annotations shown in this document.]
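Description:
pGBW-m4046668 is an episomal yeast expression plasmid carrying a synthetic coding sequence for SARS-CoV-2 nsp9, one of the non-structural proteins cleaved from the ORF1ab polyprotein. It is a shuttle vector. In E. coli it replicates from a high-copy ColE1/pUC-type origin and is selected with ampicillin through a β-lactamase gene, which the annotation places downstream of a cat promoter. A short rop coding segment is annotated next to AmpR, although the catalogue lists the plasmid as high copy. Short phage and bacterial terminators (T3Te, T7Te, tonB) flank the bacterial origin and the resistance cassette, presumably insulating these modules from read-through transcription. In Saccharomyces cerevisiae the plasmid is maintained by the 2μ origin, which gives multicopy episomal replication. It is selected by URA3 complementation of uracil auxotrophy, a marker that can also be counterselected with 5-FOA.

The nsp9 insert of about 338 bp was made by gene synthesis and recoded for S. cerevisiae codon usage ("recode 1"). pLannotate did not annotate it, but it fits the unannotated gap between the GAL1 promoter and a CYC1 terminator fragment. GAL1 is regulated by Gal4, so expression is galactose-inducible. No epitope tag, fusion partner or reporter appears in the record. The depositor mentions a NotI site associated with the synthesis and cautions that the sequencing used for quality control may not cover the whole plasmid. The sequenced record is 5,109 nt, longer than the sum of the listed backbone (4,078 bp) and insert sizes, a difference the record does not explain. The stated purpose is simply expression of nsp9 in yeast; no further application is specified.
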