Addgene plasmid #149189: pGBW-m4046668
Purpose: Yeast Expression plasmid for SARS-CoV-2 nsp9
Depositing lab: Ginkgo Bioworks & Benjie Chen. Depositing organization: Ginkgo Bioworks.
Backbone
  Vector backbone: AmpR; 2u URA3
  Backbone size w/o insert (bp): 4078
  Vector type: Yeast Expression
  Selectable markers: URA3
Growth in bacteria
  Bacterial resistance: Ampicillin, 100 μg/mL
  Growth temperature: 37°C
  Growth strain: DH5alpha
  Copy number: High Copy
Gene/Insert
  Gene/Insert name: SARS-CoV-2 nsp9
  Species: S. cerevisiae (budding yeast); Severe acute respiratory syndrome coronavirus 2
  Insert size (bp): 338
  Mutation: Saccharomyces cerevisiae recode 1
  Entrez Gene: ORF1ab (a.k.a. GU280_gp01)
  Promoter: pGAL1
  Cloning method: Unknown
Resource information
  A portion of this plasmid was derived from a plasmid made by: GinkgoBioworks
Depositor comments: NCBI Reference Sequence: YP_009725305.1. Created by gene synthesis with Not1 site. NGS used for QC was performed by Ginkgo and may not fully cover the entire plasmid.
How to cite: pGBW-m4046668 was a gift from Ginkgo Bioworks & Benjie Chen (Addgene plasmid # 149189 ; http://n2t.net/addgene:149189 ; RRID:Addgene_149189)
